>Addgene plasmid #53060 | pSP64-mHCN2 | addgene partial sequence | sequence record 94355 | pBRrevBam 5'-GGTGATGTCGGCGATATAGG-3'
GCCGGCCACGATGCGTCCGGCGTAGAGGATCTGGCTAGCGATGACCCTGCTGATTGGTTCGCTGACCATT
TCCGGGTGCGGGACGGCGTTACCAGAAACTCAGAAGGTTCGTCCAACCAAACCGACTCTGACGGCAGTTT
ACGAGAGAGATGATAGGGTCTGCTTCAGTAAGCCAGATGCTACACAATTAGGCTTGTACATATTGTCGTT
AGAACGCGGCTACAATTAATACATAACCTTATGTATCATACACATACGATTTAGGTGACACTATAGAATA
CAAGCTTGCTTGTTCTTTTTGCAGAAGCTCAGAATAAACGCTCAACTTTGGCATGGATGCGCGCGGGGGC
GGCGGG
