>Addgene plasmid #53060 | pSP64-mHCN2 | addgene partial sequence | sequence record 94357 | pUC-4 5'-CAGTGAGCGAGGAAGCGGAAGAGCGCCCAA-3'
CGCGCGTTGGCCGATTCATTAATGCAGCTGGCACGACAGGTTTCCCGACTGGAAAGCGGGCAGTGAGCGC
AACGCAATTAATGTGAGTTAGCTCACTCATTAGGCACCCCAGGCTTTACACTTTATGCTTCCGGCTCGTA
TGTTGTGTGGAATTGTGAGCGGATAACAATTTCACACAGGAAACAGCTATGACATGATTACGAATTCGAG
CTCGCCCGGGGATCCTCTAGAGTCGACCTGCAGGGGGGGGGGGGGGGGG
