[The description below was written by a language model from this plasmid's Addgene catalogue record.]
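Description:
pSP64-mHCN2 is an in vitro transcription plasmid built on the Promega pSP64 backbone and catalogued as a Xenopus oocyte expression vector. It is propagated in E. coli as a high-copy plasmid under ampicillin selection. The total size is recorded as 5854 bp, of which about 3.3 kb is backbone. No feature table accompanies the record, so elements such as the replication origin or any 3′ poly(A) tract are not documented here.

The payload is a 2592 bp cDNA encoding the alpha subunit of mouse Hcn2 (also known as HAC1 or BCNG2), the potassium/sodium hyperpolarization-activated cyclic nucleotide-gated channel 2. It was inserted by restriction cloning between HindIII at the 5′ end and BamHI at the 3′ end, with both sites preserved. The coding sequence carries three differences from the GenBank reference, E55G, R237H and K283R, which the record describes as polymorphisms rather than engineered mutations. No epitope tags or reporter fusions are listed.

The insert sits downstream of the bacteriophage SP6 promoter. This promoter is not active in eukaryotic cells on its own. Instead, it lets SP6 RNA polymerase synthesise cRNA from the plasmid template in vitro, and vectors of this type are typically used by injecting that transcript into Xenopus oocytes, where it is translated into functional channels. The associated work concerns the roles of charged residues in the putative voltage sensor of this pacemaker channel, so the plasmid plausibly serves as a wild-type template for heterologous expression, electrophysiological recording and comparison with mutants.
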