Addgene plasmid #53060: pSP64-mHCN2
Purpose: Expresses alpha subunit of mouse HCN2 channel in Xenopus oocytes
Depositing lab: Michael Sanguinetti. Depositing organization: University of Utah. Publication: Functional roles of charged residues in the putative voltage sensor of the HCN2 pacemaker channel. Chen J, Mitcheson JS, Lin M, Sanguinetti MC. J Biol Chem. 2000 Nov 17;275(46):36465-71. 10.1074/jbc.M007034200 PubMed 10962006.
Backbone
  Vector backbone: pSP64
  Backbone manufacturer: Promega
  Backbone size w/o insert (bp): 3262
  Total vector size (bp): 5854
  Vector type: Xenopus Oocyte Expression
Growth in bacteria
  Bacterial resistance: Ampicillin, 100 μg/mL
  Growth temperature: 37°C
  Growth strain: XL1 Blue
  Copy number: High Copy
Gene/Insert
  Gene/Insert name: Potassium/sodium hyperpolarization-activated cyclic nucleotide-gated channel 2 (alt name: Hcn2; HAC1; trls; BCNG2)
  Species: M. musculus (mouse)
  Insert size (bp): 2592
  Mutation: E55G, R237H, and K283R polymorphisms compared to GenBank reference sequence
  Entrez Gene: Hcn2 (a.k.a. BCNG2, HAC1, trls)
  Promoter: SP6
  Cloning method: Restriction Enzyme; 5′ cloning site HindIII (not destroyed); 3′ cloning site BamHI (not destroyed)
  Sequencing primers: 5′ SP6
Terms and licenses: Academic/Nonprofit Terms; Industry Terms: Not Available to Industry
How to cite: pSP64-mHCN2 was a gift from Michael Sanguinetti (Addgene plasmid # 53060 ; http://n2t.net/addgene:53060 ; RRID:Addgene_53060)
